Addgene plasmid #60546: pENTR-D-TOPO-PAmCherry1_160-236-MCS
Purpose: Cloning PAmCherry1 C-terminal fragment (RC) for BiFC-PALM
Depositing lab: Xiaolin Nan. Depositing organization: Oregon Health & Science University. Publication: Photoactivated localization microscopy with bimolecular fluorescence complementation (BiFC-PALM) for nanoscale imaging of protein-protein interactions in cells. Nickerson A, Huang T, Lin LJ, Nan X. PLoS One. 2014 Jun 25;9(6):e100589. doi: 10.1371/journal.pone.0100589. eCollection 2014. PubMed 24963703.
Backbone
  Vector backbone: pENTR/D-TOPO
  Backbone manufacturer: Invitrogen
  Backbone size w/o insert (bp): 2580
  Total vector size (bp): 2883
  Modifications to backbone: Added flanking MCSs
  Vector type: Cloning
Growth in bacteria
  Bacterial resistance: Kanamycin, 50 μg/mL
  Growth temperature: 37°C
  Growth strain: Top10
  Copy number: High Copy
Gene/Insert
  Gene/Insert name: PAmCherry1 C-terminal fragment (alt name: RC160-236)
  Insert size (bp): 234
  Mutation: amino acids 160-236
  Cloning method: Ligation Independent Cloning
  Sequencing primers: 5′ M13 forward; 3′ M13 reverse
Terms and licenses: Academic/Nonprofit Terms; Industry Terms: Not Available to Industry
Depositor comments: Parent plasmid (full-length PAmCherry1 in pENTR) (Addgene plasmid 60608) originally reported in Nan et al., 2013 (PMID:24158481).
How to cite: pENTR-D-TOPO-PAmCherry1_160-236-MCS was a gift from Xiaolin Nan (Addgene plasmid # 60546 ; http://n2t.net/addgene:60546 ; RRID:Addgene_60546)
