[The description below was written by a language model from this plasmid's Addgene catalogue record and pLannotate feature annotations shown in this document.]
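Description:
pENTR-D-TOPO-PAmCherry1_160-236-MCS is a small (about 2.9 kb) Gateway entry clone built on the commercial pENTR/D-TOPO backbone and intended purely as a cloning intermediate in E. coli. It replicates from a high-copy ColE1/pUC-type origin and is selected with kanamycin through an aminoglycoside phosphotransferase (KanR) gene. As in the parent backbone, rrnB T1 and T2 transcription terminators sit upstream of the recombination cassette to shield the insert from read-through transcription. A T7 promoter lies just outside attL2, oriented back toward the insert. Short lacI and lacZα fragments picked up by the annotation appear to be backbone remnants rather than functional genes. No promoter for expressing the insert in eukaryotic cells is annotated, so expression depends on transfer into a destination vector.

The payload, flanked by attL1 and attL2, is the C-terminal fragment of the photoactivatable red fluorescent protein PAmCherry1, covering amino acids 160–236 (also called RC). The depositor added multiple cloning sites to the backbone, and the name places one after the fragment, so a gene of interest can be inserted in frame to create a fusion. The exact restriction sites are not listed in the record. The resulting fusion can then be moved by an LR Clonase reaction into any compatible expression vector.

The construct serves BiFC-PALM. In this method, two candidate interacting proteins are fused to complementary, non-fluorescent halves of PAmCherry1. Their association reconstitutes a photoactivatable fluorophore, allowing protein–protein interactions to be imaged at nanoscale resolution by single-molecule localization microscopy. It derives from a full-length PAmCherry1 entry clone and would be paired with a matching N-terminal fragment construct.
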