Features (pLannotate 1.2.2; 10 found; start..end, strand, type, name):
    107..125     -  promoter       T7 promoter: promoter for bacteriophage T7 RNA polymerase
    259..1068    +  CDS            KanR: aminoglycoside phosphotransferase; aph(3')-Ia; confers resistance to kanamycin in bacteria or G418 (Geneticin®) in eukaryotes
   1215..1803    +  rep_origin     ori: high-copy-number ColE1/pMB1/pBR322/pUC origin of replication
   1986..2078    +  CDS            lacI (fragment): lac repressor; lacI; The lac repressor binds to the lac operator to inhibit transcription in E. coli. This inhibition can be relieved by adding lactose or isopropyl-β-D-thiogalactopyranoside (IPTG).
   2133..2160    -  terminator     rrnB T2 terminator: transcription terminator T2 from the E. coli rrnB gene
   2292..2335    +  terminator     rrnB T1 terminator: Escherichia coli rrnB; transcription terminator T1 from the E. coli rrnB gene
   2382..2418    -  CDS            lacZα (fragment): LacZα fragment of β-galactosidase; lacZ fragment
   2434..2533    +  protein_bind   attL1: mutant version of attL; recombination site for the Gateway® LR reaction LR Clonase™
   2587..2817    +  CDS            PAmCherry1 (fragment): PAmCherry1 is a photoactivatable red fluorescent protein published in 2009, derived from Discosoma sp.. It is reported to be a rapidly-maturing monomer with high acid sensitivity.
   2873..89      -  protein_bind   attL2 (across the origin): mutant version of attL; recombination site for the Gateway® LR reaction LR Clonase™
>Addgene plasmid #60546 | pENTR-D-TOPO-PAmCherry1_160-236-MCS | depositor full sequence | sequence record 97049 | Expected sequence
TTGTACAAAGTTGGCATTATAAGAAAGCATTGCTTATCAATTTGTTGCAACGAACAGGTCACTATCAGTC
AAAATAAAATCATTATTTGCCATCCAGCTGATATCCCCTATAGTGAGTCGTATTACATGGTCATAGCTGT
TTCCTGGCAGCTCTGGCCCGTGTCTCAAAATCTCTGATGTTACATTGCACAAGATAAAAATATATCATCA
TGAACAATAAAACTGTCTGCTTACATAAACAGTAATACAAGGGGTGTTATGAGCCATATTCAACGGGAAA
CGTCGAGGCCGCGATTAAATTCCAACATGGATGCTGATTTATATGGGTATAAATGGGCTCGCGATAATGT
CGGGCAATCAGGTGCGACAATCTATCGCTTGTATGGGAAGCCCGATGCGCCAGAGTTGTTTCTGAAACAT
GGCAAAGGTAGCGTTGCCAATGATGTTACAGATGAGATGGTCAGACTAAACTGGCTGACGGAATTTATGC
CTCTTCCGACCATCAAGCATTTTATCCGTACTCCTGATGATGCATGGTTACTCACCACTGCGATCCCCGG
AAAAACAGCATTCCAGGTATTAGAAGAATATCCTGATTCAGGTGAAAATATTGTTGATGCGCTGGCAGTG
TTCCTGCGCCGGTTGCATTCGATTCCTGTTTGTAATTGTCCTTTTAACAGCGATCGCGTATTTCGTCTCG
CTCAGGCGCAATCACGAATGAATAACGGTTTGGTTGATGCGAGTGATTTTGATGACGAGCGTAATGGCTG
GCCTGTTGAACAAGTCTGGAAAGAAATGCATAAACTTTTGCCATTCTCACCGGATTCAGTCGTCACTCAT
GGTGATTTCTCACTTGATAACCTTATTTTTGACGAGGGGAAATTAATAGGTTGTATTGATGTTGGACGAG
TCGGAATCGCAGACCGATACCAGGATCTTGCCATCCTATGGAACTGCCTCGGTGAGTTTTCTCCTTCATT
ACAGAAACGGCTTTTTCAAAAATATGGTATTGATAATCCTGATATGAATAAATTGCAGTTTCATTTGATG
CTCGATGAGTTTTTCTAATCAGAATTGGTTAATTGGTTGTAACACTGGCAGAGCATTACGCTGACTTGAC
GGGACGGCGCAAGCTCATGACCAAAATCCCTTAACGTGAGTTACGCGTCGTTCCACTGAGCGTCAGACCC
CGTAGAAAAGATCAAAGGATCTTCTTGAGATCCTTTTTTTCTGCGCGTAATCTGCTGCTTGCAAACAAAA
AAACCACCGCTACCAGCGGTGGTTTGTTTGCCGGATCAAGAGCTACCAACTCTTTTTCCGAAGGTAACTG
GCTTCAGCAGAGCGCAGATACCAAATACTGTTCTTCTAGTGTAGCCGTAGTTAGGCCACCACTTCAAGAA
CTCTGTAGCACCGCCTACATACCTCGCTCTGCTAATCCTGTTACCAGTGGCTGCTGCCAGTGGCGATAAG
TCGTGTCTTACCGGGTTGGACTCAAGACGATAGTTACCGGATAAGGCGCAGCGGTCGGGCTGAACGGGGG
GTTCGTGCACACAGCCCAGCTTGGAGCGAACGACCTACACCGAACTGAGATACCTACAGCGTGAGCTATG
AGAAAGCGCCACGCTTCCCGAAGGGAGAAAGGCGGACAGGTATCCGGTAAGCGGCAGGGTCGGAACAGGA
GAGCGCACGAGGGAGCTTCCAGGGGGAAACGCCTGGTATCTTTATAGTCCTGTCGGGTTTCGCCACCTCT
GACTTGAGCGTCGATTTTTGTGATGCTCGTCAGGGGGGCGGAGCCTATGGAAAAACGCCAGCAACGCGGC
CTTTTTACGGTTCCTGGCCTTTTGCTGGCCTTTTGCTCACATGTTCTTTCCTGCGTTATCCCCTGATTCT
GTGGATAACCGTATTACCGCCTTTGAGTGAGCTGATACCGCTCGCCGCAGCCGAACGACCGAGCGCAGCG
AGTCAGTGAGCGAGGAAGCGGAAGAGCGCCCAATACGCAAACCGCCTCTCCCCGCGCGTTGGCCGATTCA
TTAATGCAGCTGGCACGACAGGTTTCCCGACTGGAAAGCGGGCAGTGAGCGCAACGCAATTAATACGCGT
ACCGCTAGCCAGGAAGAGTTTGTAGAAACGCAAAAAGGCCATCCGTCAGGATGGCCTTCTGCTTAGTTTG
ATGCCTGGCAGTTTATGGCGGGCGTCCTGCCCGCCACCCTCCGGGCCGTTGCTTCACAACGTTCAAATCC
GCTCCCGGCGGATTTGTCCTACTCAGGAGAGCGTTCACCGACAAACAACAGATAAAACGAAAGGCCCAGT
CTTCCGACTGAGCCTTTCGTTTTATTTGATGCCTGGCAGTTCCCTACTCTCGCGTTAACGCTAGCATGGA
TGTTTTCCCAGTCACGACGTTGTAAAACGACGGCCAGTCTTAAGCTCGGGCCCCAAATAATGATTTTATT
TTGACTGATAGTGACCTGTTCGTTGCAACAAATTGATGAGCAATGCTTTTTTATAATGCCAACTTTGTAC
AAAAAAGCAGGCTCCGCAGCCGCCCCCTTCACCAAGCTTCTCGAGCTGCAGGAGCTCGGTACCATGGGCG
CCCTGAAGGGCGAGGTCAAGCCAAGGGTCAAGCTGAAGGACGGCGGCCACTACGACGCTGAGGTCAAGAC
CACCTACAAGGCCAAGAAGCCCGTGCAGCTGCCCGGCGCCTACAACGTCAACCGCAAGTTGGACATCACC
TCCCACAACGAGGACTACACCATCGTGGAACAGTACGAACGCGCCGAGGGCCGCCACTCCACCGGCGGCA
TGGACGAGCTGTACAAGAGATCTCATATGCCATGGGTCGACGAATTCGGATCCTAAAAGGGTGGGCGCGC
CGACCCAGCTTTC
