>Addgene plasmid #60546 | pENTR-D-TOPO-PAmCherry1_160-236-MCS | depositor partial sequence | sequence record 97026 | M13 Fwd
GGTTTACCATGATTTTATTTTGACTGATAGTGACCTGTTCGTTGCAACAAATTGATGAGCAATGCTTTTT
TATAATGCCAACTTTGTACAAAAAAGCAGGCTCCGCAGCCGCCCCCTTCACCAAGCTTCTCGAGCTGCAG
GAGCTCGGTACCATGGGCGCCCTGAAGGGCGAGGTCAAGCCAAGGGTCAAGCTGAAGGACGGCGGCCACT
ACGACGCTGAGGTCAAGACCACCTACAAGGCCAAGAAGCCCGTGCAGCTGCCCGGCGCCTACAACGTCAA
CCGCAAGTTGGACATCACCTCCCACAACGAGGACTACACCATCGTGGAACAGTACGAACGCGCCGAGGGC
CGCCACTCCACCGGCGGCATGGACGAGCTGTACAAGAGATCTCATATGCCATGGGTCGACGAATTCGGAT
CCTAAAAGGGTGGGCGCGCCGACCCAGCTTTCTTGTACAAAGTTGGCATTATAAGAAAGC
