>Addgene plasmid #60546 | pENTR-D-TOPO-PAmCherry1_160-236-MCS | addgene partial sequence | sequence record 98849 | pCR8_F1 5'-ttgatgcctggcagttccct-3'
GCATGGATGTTTTCCCAGTCACGACGTTGTAAAACGACGGCCAGTCTTAAGCTCGGGCCCCAAATAATGA
TTTTATTTTGACTGATAGTGACCTGTTCGTTGCAACAAATTGATGAGCAATGCTTTTTTATAATGCCAAC
TTTGTACAAAAAAGCAGGCTCCGCAGCCGCCCCCTTCACCAAGCTTCTCGAGCTGCAGGAGCTCGGTACC
ATGGGCGCCCTGAAGGGCGAGGTCAAGCCAAGGGTCAAGCTGAAGGACGGCGGCCACTACGACGCTGAGG
TCAAGACCACCTACAAGGCCAAGAAGCCCGTGCAGCTGCCCGGCGCCTACAACGTCAACCGCAAGTTGGA
CATCACCTCCCACAACGAGGACTACACCATCGTGGAACAGTACGAACGCGCCGAGGGCCGCCACTCCACC
GGCGGCATGGACGAGCTGTACAAGAGATCTCATATGCCATGGGTCGACGAATTC
