>Addgene plasmid #60546 | pENTR-D-TOPO-PAmCherry1_160-236-MCS | addgene partial sequence | sequence record 99399 | Kan-R 5'-ATCGCGAGCCCATTTATACC-3'
TCCATGTTGGAATTTAATCGCGGCCTCGACGTTTCCCGTTGAATATGGCTCATAACACCCCTTGTATTAC
TGTTTATGTAAGCAGACAGTTTTATTGTTCATGATGATATATTTTTATCTTGTGCAATGTAACATCAGAG
ATTTTGAGACACGGGCCAGAGCTGCCAGGAAACAGCTATGACCATGTAATACGACTCACTATAGGGGATA
TCAGCTGGATGGCAAATAATGATTTTATTTTGACTGATAGTGACCTGTTCGTTGCAACAAATTGATAAGC
AATGCTTTCTTATAATGCCAACTTTGTACAAGAAAGCTGGGTCGGCGCGCCCACCCTTTTAGGATCCGAA
TTCGTCGACCCATGGCATATGAGATCTCTTGTACAGCTCGTCCATGCCGCCGGTGGAGTGGCGGCCCTCG
GCGCGTTCGTACTGTTCCACGATGGTGTAGTCCTCGTTGTGGGAGGTGATGTCCAACTTGCGGTTGACGT
TGTAGGCGCCGGGCAGCTGCACGGGCTTCTTGGCCTTGTAGGTGGTCTTGACCTCAGCGTCGTAGTGGCC
GCCGTCCTTCAGCTTGACCCTTGGCTTGACCTCGCCCTTCAGGGCGCCCATGGTACCGAGCTCCTGCAGC
TC
